>Addgene plasmid #127587 | pLenti-mCherry-Mango II x 24 | addgene full sequence | sequence record 374365 | Addgene NGS Result
CACGATGCCTGTAGCAATGGCAACAACGTTGCGCAAACTATTAACTGGCGAACTACTTACTCTAGCTTCC
CGGCAACAATTAATAGACTGGATGGAGGCGGATAAAGTTGCAGGACCACTTCTGCGCTCGGCCCTTCCGG
CTGGCTGGTTTATTGCTGATAAATCTGGAGCCGGTGAGCGTGGGTCTCGCGGTATCATTGCAGCACTGGG
GCCAGATGGTAAGCCCTCCCGTATCGTAGTTATCTACACGACGGGGAGTCAGGCAACTATGGATGAACGA
AATAGACAGATCGCTGAGATAGGTGCCTCACTGATTAAGCATTGGTAACTGTCAGACCAAGTTTACTCAT
ATATACTTTAGATTGATTTAAAACTTCATTTTTAATTTAAAAGGATCTAGGTGAAGATCCTTTTTGATAA
TCTCATGACCAAAATCCCTTAACGTGAGTTTTCGTTCCACTGAGCGTCAGACCCCGTAGAAAAGATCAAA
GGATCTTCTTGAGATCCTTTTTTTCTGCGCGTAATCTGCTGCTTGCAAACAAAAAAACCACCGCTACCAG
CGGTGGTTTGTTTGCCGGATCAAGAGCTACCAACTCTTTTTCCGAAGGTAACTGGCTTCAGCAGAGCGCA
GATACCAAATACTGTTCTTCTAGTGTAGCCGTAGTTAGGCCACCACTTCAAGAACTCTGTAGCACCGCCT
ACATACCTCGCTCTGCTAATCCTGTTACCAGTGGCTGCTGCCAGTGGCGATAAGTCGTGTCTTACCGGGT
TGGACTCAAGACGATAGTTACCGGATAAGGCGCAGCGGTCGGGCTGAACGGGGGGTTCGTGCACACAGCC
CAGCTTGGAGCGAACGACCTACACCGAACTGAGATACCTACAGCGTGAGCTATGAGAAAGCGCCACGCTT
CCCGAAGGGAGAAAGGCGGACAGGTATCCGGTAAGCGGCAGGGTCGGAACAGGAGAGCGCACGAGGGAGC
TTCCAGGGGGAAACGCCTGGTATCTTTATAGTCCTGTCGGGTTTCGCCACCTCTGACTTGAGCGTCGATT
TTTGTGATGCTCGTCAGGGGGGCGGAGCCTATGGAAAAACGCCAGCAACGCGGCCTTTTTACGGTTCCTG
GCCTTTTGCTGGCCTTTTGCTCACATGTTCTTTCCTGCGTTATCCCCTGATTCTGTGGATAACCGTATTA
CCGCCTTTGAGTGAGCTGATACCGCTCGCCGCAGCCGAACGACCGAGCGCAGCGAGTCAGTGAGCGAGGA
AGCGGAAGAGCGCCCAATACGCAAACCGCCTCTCCCCGCGCGTTGGCCGATTCATTAATGCAGCTGGCAC
GACAGGTTTCCCGACTGGAAAGCGGGCAGTGAGCGCAACGCAATTAATGTGAGTTAGCTCACTCATTAGG
CACCCCAGGCTTTACACTTTATGCTTCCGGCTCGTATGTTGTGTGGAATTGTGAGCGGATAACAATTTCA
CACAGGAAACAGCTATGACCATGATTACGCCAAGCGCGCAATTAACCCTCACTAAAGGGAACAAAAGCTG
GAGCTGCAAGCTTAATGTAGTCTTATGCAATACTCTTGTAGTCTTGCAACATGGTAACGATGAGTTAGCA
ACATGCCTTACAAGGAGAGAAAAAGCACCGTGCATGCCGATTGGTGGAAGTAAGGTGGTACGATCGTGCC
TTATTAGGAAGGCAACAGACGGGTCTGACATGGATTGGACGAACCACTGAATTGCCGCATTGCAGAGATA
TTGTATTTAAGTGCCTAGCTCGATACATAAACGGGTCTCTCTGGTTAGACCAGATCTGAGCCTGGGAGCT
CTCTGGCTAACTAGGGAACCCACTGCTTAAGCCTCAATAAAGCTTGCCTTGAGTGCTTCAAGTAGTGTGT
GCCCGTCTGTTGTGTGACTCTGGTAACTAGAGATCCCTCAGACCCTTTTAGTCAGTGTGGAAAATCTCTA
GCAGTGGCGCCCGAACAGGGACTTGAAAGCGAAAGGGAAACCAGAGGAGCTCTCTCGACGCAGGACTCGG
CTTGCTGAAGCGCGCACGGCAAGAGGCGAGGGGCGGCGACTGGTGAGTACGCCAAAAATTTTGACTAGCG
GAGGCTAGAAGGAGAGAGATGGGTGCGAGAGCGTCAGTATTAAGCGGGGGAGAATTAGATCGCGATGGGA
AAAAATTCGGTTAAGGCCAGGGGGAAAGAAAAAATATAAATTAAAACATATAGTATGGGCAAGCAGGGAG
CTAGAACGATTCGCAGTTAATCCTGGCCTGTTAGAAACATCAGAAGGCTGTAGACAAATACTGGGACAGC
TACAACCATCCCTTCAGACAGGATCAGAAGAACTTAGATCATTATATAATACAGTAGCAACCCTCTATTG
TGTGCATCAAAGGATAGAGATAAAAGACACCAAGGAAGCTTTAGACAAGATAGAGGAAGAGCAAAACAAA
AGTAAGACCACCGCACAGCAAGCGGCCGCTGATCTTCAGACCTGGAGGAGGAGATATGAGGGACAATTGG
AGAAGTGAATTATATAAATATAAAGTAGTAAAAATTGAACCATTAGGAGTAGCACCCACCAAGGCAAAGA
GAAGAGTGGTGCAGAGAGAAAAAAGAGCAGTGGGAATAGGAGCTTTGTTCCTTGGGTTCTTGGGAGCAGC
AGGAAGCACTATGGGCGCAGCGTCAATGACGCTGACGGTACAGGCCAGACAATTATTGTCTGGTATAGTG
CAGCAGCAGAACAATTTGCTGAGGGCTATTGAGGCGCAACAGCATCTGTTGCAACTCACAGTCTGGGGCA
TCAAGCAGCTCCAGGCAAGAATCCTGGCTGTGGAAAGATACCTAAAGGATCAACAGCTCCTGGGGATTTG
GGGTTGCTCTGGAAAACTCATTTGCACCACTGCTGTGCCTTGGAATGCTAGTTGGAGTAATAAATCTCTG
GAACAGATTTGGAATCACACGACCTGGATGGAGTGGGACAGAGAAATTAACAATTACACAAGCTTAATAC
ACTCCTTAATTGAAGAATCGCAAAACCAGCAAGAAAAGAATGAACAAGAATTATTGGAATTAGATAAATG
GGCAAGTTTGTGGAATTGGTTTAACATAACAAATTGGCTGTGGTATATAAAATTATTCATAATGATAGTA
GGAGGCTTGGTAGGTTTAAGAATAGTTTTTGCTGTACTTTCTATAGTGAATAGAGTTAGGCAGGGATATT
CACCATTATCGTTTCAGACCCACCTCCCAACCCCGAGGGGACAATTCTCGACCTCGAGACAAATGGCAGT
ATTCATCCACAATTTTAAAAGAAAAGGGGGGATTGGGGGGTACAGTGCAGGGGAAAGAATAGTAGACATA
ATAGCAACAGACATACAAACTAAAGAATTACAAAAACAAATTACAAAAATTCAAAATTTTCGGGTTTATT
ACAGGGACAGCAGAGATCCACTTTGGCCGCGAATCGATATGTCGAGTTTACTCCCTATCAGTGATAGAGA
ACGTATGTCGAGTTTACTCCCTATCAGTGATAGAGAACGATGTCGAGTTTACTCCCTATCAGTGATAGAG
AACGTATGTCGAGTTTACTCCCTATCAGTGATAGAGAACGTATGTCGAGTTTACTCCCTATCAGTGATAG
AGAACGTATGTCGAGTTTATCCCTATCAGTGATAGAGAACGTATGTCGAGTTTACTCCCTATCAGTGATA
GAGAACGTATGTCGAGGTAGGCGTGTACGGTGGGAGGCCTATATAAGCAGAGCTCGTTTAGTGAACCGTC
AGATCGCCTGGAGAATTGGCTAGCACCGGTCGCCACCATGGTGAGCAAGGGCGAGGAGGATAACATGGCC
ATCATCAAGGAGTTCATGCGCTTCAAGGTGCACATGGAGGGCTCCGTGAACGGCCACGAGTTCGAGATCG
AGGGCGAGGGCGAGGGCCGCCCCTACGAGGGCACCCAGACCGCCAAGCTGAAGGTGACCAAGGGTGGCCC
CCTGCCCTTCGCCTGGGACATCCTGTCCCCTCAGTTCATGTACGGCTCCAAGGCCTACGTGAAGCACCCC
GCCGACATCCCCGACTACTTGAAGCTGTCCTTCCCCGAGGGCTTCAAGTGGGAGCGCGTGATGAACTTCG
AGGACGGCGGCGTGGTGACCGTGACCCAGGACTCCTCCCTGCAGGACGGCGAGTTCATCTACAAGGTGAA
GCTGCGCGGCACCAACTTCCCCTCCGACGGCCCCGTAATGCAGAAGAAGACCATGGGCTGGGAGGCCTCC
TCCGAGCGGATGTACCCCGAGGACGGCGCCCTGAAGGGCGAGATCAAGCAGAGGCTGAAGCTGAAGGACG
GCGGCCACTACGACGCTGAGGTCAAGACCACCTACAAGGCCAAGAAGCCCGTGCAGCTGCCCGGCGCCTA
CAACGTCAACATCAAGTTGGACATCACCTCCCACAACGAGGACTACACCATCGTGGAACAGTACGAACGC
GCCGAGGGCCGCCACTCCACCGGCGGCATGGACGAGCTGTACAAGTAACGATCGTACGGTACTTATTGCC
AAGAAAGGCACGTACGAAGGAGAGGAGAGGAAGAGGAGAGTACGTGCTTTTTGGACATGCCGGCACGTAC
GAAGGAGAGGAGAGGAAGAGGAGAGGCATGTCCTTTTTGGGTGCATCGAAGGAGAGGAGAGGAAGAGGAG
AGATGCACCCTTTTTGGCACGTACGAAGGAGAGGAGAGGAAGAGGAGAGTACGTGCTTTTTGGACATGCC
GGCACGTACGAAGGAGAGGAGAGGAAGAGGAGAGGCATGTCCTTTTTGGGTGCATCGAAGGAGAGGAGAG
GAAGAGGAGAGATGCACCCTTTTTGGCACGTACGAAGGAGAGGAGAGGAAGAGGAGAGTACGTGCTTTTT
GGACATGCCGGCACGTACGAAGGAGAGGAGAGGAAGAGGAGAGGCATGTCCTTTTTGGGTGCATCGAAGG
AGAGGAGAGGAAGAGGAGAGATGCACCCTTTTTGGCACGTACGAAGGAGAGGAGAGGAAGAGGAGAGTAC
GTGCTTTTTGGACATGCCGGCACGTACGAAGGAGAGGAGAGGAAGAGGAGAGGCATGTCCTTTTTGGGTG
CATCGAAGGAGAGGAGAGGAAGAGGAGAGATGCACCCTTTTTGGCACGTACGAAGGAGAGGAGAGGAAGA
GGAGAGTACGTGCTTTTTGGACATGCCGGCACGTACGAAGGAGAGGAGAGGAAGAGGAGAGGCATGTCCT
TTTTGGGTGCATCGAAGGAGAGGAGAGGAAGAGGAGAGATGCACCCTTTTTGGCACGTACGAAGGAGAGG
AGAGGAAGAGGAGAGTACGTGCTTTTTGGACATGCCGGCACGTACGAAGGAGAGGAGAGGAAGAGGAGAG
GCATGTCCTTTTTGGGTGCATCGAAGGAGAGGAGAGGAAGAGGAGAGATGCACCCTTTTTGGCACGTACG
AAGGAGAGGAGAGGAAGAGGAGAGTACGTGCTTTTTGGACATGCCGGCACGTACGAAGGAGAGGAGAGGA
AGAGGAGAGGCATGTCCTTTTTGGGTGCATCGAAGGAGAGGAGAGGAAGAGGAGAGATGCACCCTTTTTG
GCACGTACGAAGGAGAGGAGAGGAAGAGGAGAGTACGTGCTTTTTGGACATGCCGGCACGTACGAAGGAG
AGGAGAGGAAGAGGAGAGGCATGTCCTTTTTGGGTGCATCGAAGGAGAGGAGAGGAAGAGGAGAGATGCA
CCCCTCCAGTATTCCAGGGTTCATCAGATCCGATGAGTTTGGACAAACCACAACTAGAATGCAGTGAAAA
AAATGCTTTATTTGTGAAATTTGTGATGCTATTGCTTTATTTGTAACCATTATAAGCTGCAATAAACAAG
TTAACAACAAGGATCCGGGGTTGGGGTTGCGCCTTTTCCAAGGCAGCCCTGGGTTTGCGCAGGGACGCGG
CTGCTCTGGGCGTGGTTCCGGGAAACGCAGCGGCGCCGACCCTGGGTCTCGCACATTCTTCACGTCCGTT
CGCAGCGTCACCCGGATCTTCGCCGCTACCCTTGTGGGCCCCCCGGCGACGCTTCCTGCTCCGCCCCTAA
GTCGGGAAGGTTCCTTGCGGTTCGCGGCGTGCCGGACGTGACAAACGGAAGCCGCACGTCTCACTAGTAC
CCTCGCAGACGGACAGCGCCAGGGAGCAATGGCAGCGCGCCGACCGCGATGGGCTGTGGCCAATAGCGGC
TGCTCAGCAGGGCGCGCCGAGAGCAGCGGCCGGGAAGGGGCGGTGCGGGAGGCGGGGTGTGGGGCGGTAG
TGTGGGCCCTGTTCCTGCCCGCGCGGTGTTCCGCATTCTGCAAGCCTCCGGAGCGCACGTCGGCAGTCGG
CTCCCTCGTTGACCGAATCACCGACCTCTCTCCCCAGCAATTCACCATGACCGAGTACAAGCCCACGGTG
CGCCTCGCCACCCGCGACGACGTCCCCAGGGCCGTACGCACCCTCGCCGCCGCGTTCGCCGACTACCCCG
CCACGCGCCACACCGTCGATCCGGACCGCCACATCGAGCGGGTCACCGAGCTGCAAGAACTCTTCCTCAC
GCGCGTCGGGCTCGACATCGGCAAGGTGTGGGTCGCGGACGACGGCGCCGCGGTGGCGGTCTGGACCACG
CCGGAGAGCGTCGAAGCGGGGGCGGTGTTCGCCGAGATCGGCCCGCGCATGGCCGAGTTGAGCGGTTCCC
GGCTGGCCGCGCAGCAACAGATGGAAGGCCTCCTGGCGCCGCACCGGCCCAAGGAGCCCGCGTGGTTCCT
GGCCACCGTCGGCGTCTCGCCCGACCACCAGGGCAAGGGTCTGGGCAGCGCCGTCGTGCTCCCCGGAGTG
GAGGCGGCCGAGCGCGCCGGGGTGCCCGCCTTCCTGGAGACCTCCGCGCCCCGCAACCTCCCCTTCTACG
AGCGGCTCGGCTTCACCGTCACCGCCGACGTCGAGGTGCCCGAAGGACCGCGCACCTGGTGCATGACCCG
CAAGCCCGGTGCCGAAGGTAGAGGTTCTCTCCTCACTTGTGGTGATGTTGAAGAAAACCCTGGTCCAATG
TCTAGACTGGACAAGAGCAAAGTCATAAACGGAGCTCTGGAATTACTCAATGGTGTCGGTATCGAAGGCC
TGACGACAAGGAAACTCGCTCAAAAGCTGGGAGTTGAGCAGCCTACCCTGTACTGGCACGTGAAGAACAA
GCGGGCCCTGCTCGATGCCCTGCCAATCGAGATGCTGGACAGGCATCATACCCACTTCTGCCCCCTGGAA
GGCGAGTCATGGCAAGACTTTCTGCGGAACAACGCCAAGTCATACCGCTGTGCTCTCCTCTCACATCGCG
ACGGGGCTAAAGTGCATCTCGGCACCCGCCCAACAGAGAAACAGTACGAAACCCTGGAAAATCAGCTCGC
GTTCCTGTGTCAGCAAGGCTTCTCCCTGGAGAACGCACTGTACGCTCTGTCCGCCGTGGGCCACTTTACA
CTGGGCTGCGTATTGGAGGAACAGGAGCATCAAGTAGCAAAAGAGGAAAGAGAGACACCTACCACCGATT
CTATGCCCCCACTTCTGAGACAAGCAATTGAGCTGTTCGACCGGCAGGGAGCCGAACCTGCCTTCCTTTT
CGGCCTGGAACTAATCATATGTGGCCTGGAGAAACAGCTAAAGTGCGAAAGCGGCGGGCCGACCGACGCC
CTTGACGATTTTGACTTAGACATGCTCCCAGCCGATGCCCTTGACGACTTTGACCTTGATATGCTGCCTG
CTGACGCTCTTGACGATTTTGACCTTGACATGCTCCCCGGGTAACTAAGTAAGGATCGATCCAAGATATC
GTATTCTTAACTATGTTGCTCCTTTTACGCTATGTGGATACGCTGCTTTAATGCCTTTGTATCATGCTAT
TGCTTCCCGTATGGCTTTCATTTTCTCCTCCTTGTATAAATCCTGGTTGCTGTCTCTTTATGAGGAGTTG
TGGCCCGTTGTCAGGCAACGTGGCGTGGTGTGCACTGTGTTTGCTGACGCAACCCCCACTGGTTGGGGCA
TTGCCACCACCTGTCAGCTCCTTTCCGGGACTTTCGCTTTCCCCCTCCCTATTGCCACGGCGGAACTCAT
CGCCGCCTGCCTTGCCCGCTGCTGGACAGGGGCTCGGCTGTTGGGCACTGACAATTCCGTGGTGTTGTCG
GGGAAGCTGACGTCCTTTCCATGGCTGCTCGCCTGTGTTGCCACCTGGATTCTGCGCGGGACGTCCTTCT
GCTACGTCCCTTCGGCCCTCAATCCAGCGGACCTTCCTTCCCGCGGCCTGCTGCCGGCTCTGCGGCCTCT
TCCGCGTCTTCGCCTTCGCCCTCAGACGAGTCGGATCTCCCTTTGGGCCGCCTCCCCGCCTGTTTCGCCT
CGGCGTCCGGACTAGAGGTACCTTTAAGACCAATGACTTACAAGGCAGCTGTAGATCTTAGCCACTTTTT
AAAAGAAAAGGGGGGACTGGAAGGGCTAATTCACTCCCAACGAAGACAAGATCTGCTTTTTGCTTGTACT
GGGTCTCTCTGGTTAGACCAGATCTGAGCCTGGGAGCTCTCTGGCTAACTAGGGAACCCACTGCTTAAGC
CTCAATAAAGCTTGCCTTGAGTGCTTCAAGTAGTGTGTGCCCGTCTGTTGTGTGACTCTGGTAACTAGAG
ATCCCTCAGACCCTTTTAGTCAGTGTGGAAAATCTCTAGCAGTAGTAGTTCATGTCATCTTATTATTCAG
TATTTATAACTTGCAAAGAAATGAATATCAGAGAGTGAGAGGAACTTGTTTATTGCAGCTTATAATGGTT
ACAAATAAAGCAATAGCATCACAAATTTCACAAATAAAGCATTTTTTTCACTGCATTCTAGTTGTGGTTT
GTCCAAACTCATCAATGTATCTTATCATGTCTGGCTCTAGCTATCCCGCCCCTAACTCCGCCCATCCCGC
CCCTAACTCCGCCCAGTTCCGCCCATTCTCCGCCCCATGGCTGACTAATTTTTTTTATTTATGCAGAGGC
CGAGGCCGCCTCGGCCTCTGAGCTATTCCAGAAGTAGTGAGGAGGCTTTTTTGGAGGCCTTTCAAATATG
TATCCGCTCATGAGACAATAACCCTGATAAATGCTTCAATAATATTGAAAAAGGAAGAGTATGAGTATTC
AACATTTCCGTGTCGCCCTTATTCCCTTTTTTGCGGCATTTTGCCTTCCTGTTTTTGCTCACCCAGAAAC
GCTGGTGAAAGTAAAAGATGCTGAAGATCAGTTGGGTGCACGAGTGGGTTACATCGAACTGGATCTCAAC
AGCGGTAAGATCCTTGAGAGTTTTCGCCCCGAAGAACGTTTTCCAATGATGAGCACTTTTAAAGTTCTGC
TATGTGGCGCGGTATTATCCCGTATTGACGCCGGGCAAGAGCAACTCGGTCGCCGCATACACTATTCTCA
GAATGACTTGGTTGAGTACTCACCAGTCACAGAAAAGCATCTTACGGATGGCATGACAGTAAGAGAATTA
TGCAGTGCTGCCATAACCATGAGTGATAACACTGCGGCCAACTTACTTCTGACAACGATCGGAGGACCGA
AGGAGCTAACCGCTTTTTTGCACAACATGGGGGATCATGTAACTCGCCTTGATCGTTGGGAACCGGAGCT
GAATGAAGCCATACCAAACGACGAGCGTGACAC
Features (pLannotate 1.2.2; 27 found; start..end, strand, type, name):
    499..1087    +  rep_origin     ori: high-copy-number ColE1/pMB1/pBR322/pUC origin of replication
   1270..1362    +  CDS            lacI (fragment): lac repressor; lacI; The lac repressor binds to the lac operator to inhibit transcription in E. coli. This inhibition can be relieved by adding lactose or isopropyl-β-D-thiogalactopyranoside (IPTG).
   1375..1396    +  protein_bind   CAP binding site: CAP binding activates transcription in the presence of cAMP. E. coli catabolite activator protein
   1411..1441    +  promoter       lac promoter: promoter for the E. coli lac operon
   1449..1465    +  protein_bind   lac operator: The lac repressor binds to the lac operator to inhibit transcription in E. coli. This inhibition can be relieved by adding lactose or isopropyl-β-D-thiogalactopyranoside (IPTG). lac repressor encoded by lacI
   1510..1528    +  promoter       T3 promoter: promoter for bacteriophage T3 RNA polymerase
   1556..1782    +  promoter       RSV promoter: Rous sarcoma virus enhancer/promoter
   1783..1963    +  LTR            5' LTR (truncated): truncated 5' long terminal repeat (LTR) from HIV-1
   2010..2135    +  misc_feature   HIV-1 Ψ: packaging signal of human immunodeficiency virus type 1
   2119..2482    +  CDS            HIV-1 gag (fragment): gag protein from human immunodeficiency virus 1; gag
   2628..2861    +  misc_feature   RRE: The Rev response element (RRE) of HIV-1 allows for Rev-dependent mRNA export from the nucleus to the cytoplasm.
   3238..3262    +  CDS            Rev (fragment): human immunodeficiency virus 1 (HIV-1) Rev protein; rev; enhances nuclear export of unspliced and incompletely spliced viral mRNAs
   3303..3420    +  misc_feature   cPPT/CTS: central polypurine tract and central termination sequence of HIV-1
   3474..3788    +  promoter       tight TRE promoter: Tet-responsive promoter PTight, consisting of seven tet operator sequences followed by the minimal CMV promoter
   3818..4525    +  CDS            mCherry: mCherry is a basic (constitutively fluorescent) red fluorescent protein published in 2004, derived from Discosoma sp.. It is reported to be a very rapidly-maturing monomer with low acid sensitivity.
   5801..5882    -  polyA_signal   SV40 poly(A) signal: SV40 polyadenylation signal
   5897..6407    +  promoter       hPGK promoter: human phosphoglycerate kinase 1 promoter
   6417..7013    +  CDS            PuroR (fragment): puromycin N-acetyltransferase; pac from Streptomyces; confers resistance to puromycin
   7068..7765    +  CDS            rtTA3 (fragment): reverse tetracycline transactivator 3 activates expression from Tet-responsive promoters in the presence of doxycycline
   7695..7805    +  CDS            VP48: 3 tandem repeats of the minimal activation domain of herpes simplex virus VP16 (Cheng et al., 2013)
   7841..8389    +  misc_feature   WPRE (fragment): woodchuck hepatitis virus posttranscriptional regulatory element
   8415..8486    +  CDS            nef (fragment): NEF_HV1Z2 - Experimental evidence at protein level: Swiss-Prot protein existence level 1. Extracellular Nef protein targets CD4(+) T-lymphocytes for apoptosis by interacting with CXCR4 surface receptors. From Human immunodeficiency virus type 1 group M subtype D (isolate Z2/CDC-Z34) (HIV-1).
   8488..8721    +  LTR            3' LTR (ΔU3): self-inactivating 3' long terminal repeat (LTR) from HIV-1
   8793..8914    +  polyA_signal   SV40 poly(A) signal: SV40 polyadenylation signal
   8954..9089    +  rep_origin     SV40 ori: SV40 origin of replication
   9097..9160    +  promoter       AmpR promoter: bla
   9161..328     +  CDS            AmpR (across the origin): β-lactamase; bla; confers resistance to ampicillin, carbenicillin, and related antibiotics
