[The description below was written by a language model from this plasmid's Addgene catalogue record and pLannotate feature annotations shown in this document.]
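Description:
pLenti-mCherry-Mango II x 24 is a 9.7 kb lentiviral transfer plasmid built on a pLenti/pCW backbone for doxycycline-inducible expression in mammalian cells. In bacteria it is maintained through a high-copy ColE1/pUC-type origin and ampicillin resistance (bla). The viral portion has the layout of a third-generation, self-inactivating HIV-1 vector. An RSV promoter drives a truncated 5' LTR, followed by the Ψ packaging signal with a gag fragment, the RRE for Rev-dependent export of the genomic RNA, and the cPPT/CTS. A WPRE and a ΔU3 3' LTR close the provirus. An SV40 poly(A) signal and SV40 origin lie outside the LTRs.

The payload is a synthetic insert of about 1.9 kb cloned between AgeI and BamHI downstream of a tight TRE promoter (seven tet operators plus a minimal CMV promoter). It encodes mCherry followed by 24 tandem repeats of Mango II, a fluorogenic RNA aptamer that becomes fluorescent on binding its dye ligand. The feature table does not annotate the array itself, but the unannotated stretch after the mCherry coding sequence fits its expected position. A short SV40 poly(A) element in reverse orientation sits just beyond that stretch.

A second cassette uses the human PGK promoter to express puromycin N-acetyltransferase and the reverse tetracycline transactivator rtTA3. The small gap between the two reading frames suggests a linking element, though none is annotated. One vector therefore supplies drug selection, the Tet-On activator and the responsive reporter. According to the record, the construct is used for live-cell imaging of single RNA molecules: the aptamer array tags the transcript, while mCherry reports its translation.
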