Addgene plasmid #127587: pLenti-mCherry-Mango II x 24
Purpose: Expresses the mCherry-Mango II x 24 array from a TetON responsive promoter
Depositing lab: David Rueda. Depositing organization: Imperial College London. Publication: Live cell imaging of single RNA molecules with fluorogenic Mango II arrays. Cawte AD, Unrau PJ, Rueda DS. Nat Commun. 2020 Mar 9;11(1):1283. doi: 10.1038/s41467-020-14932-7. PubMed 32152311.
Backbone
  Vector backbone: pLenti/pCW
  Backbone size w/o insert (bp): 7767
  Total vector size (bp): 9693
  Vector type: Mammalian Expression
  Selectable markers: Puromycin
Growth in bacteria
  Bacterial resistance: Ampicillin, 100 μg/mL
  Growth temperature: 30°C
  Growth strain: NEB Stable
  Copy number: High Copy
Gene/Insert
  Gene/Insert name: mCherry-Mango II x24
  Species: Synthetic
  Insert size (bp): 1926
  Promoter: pTRE Tet ON
  Tag / fusion protein: mCherry (N terminal on insert)
  Cloning method: Restriction Enzyme; 5′ cloning site AgeI (not destroyed); 3′ cloning site BamHI (not destroyed)
  Sequencing primers: 5′ mCherry_F; 3′ Puro_R
Terms and licenses: Academic/Nonprofit Terms; Industry Terms: Not Available to Industry
How to cite: pLenti-mCherry-Mango II x 24 was a gift from David Rueda (Addgene plasmid # 127587 ; http://n2t.net/addgene:127587 ; RRID:Addgene_127587)
